Addgene plasmid #144119: TFORF1970
Purpose: Lentiviral vector for overexpressing transcription factor ORFs with unique 24-bp barcodes. Barcodes facilitate identification of transcription factors in pooled screens.
Depositing lab: Feng Zhang. Depositing organization: Broad Institute. Publication: A transcription factor atlas of directed differentiation. Joung J, Ma S, Tay T, Geiger-Schuller KR, Kirchgatterer PC, Verdine VK, Guo B, Arias-Garcia MA, Allen WE, Singh A, Kuksenko O, Abudayyeh OO, Gootenberg JS, Fu Z, Macrae RK, Buenrostro JD, Regev A, Zhang F. Cell. 2023 Jan 5;186(1):209-229.e26. doi: 10.1016/j.cell.2022.11.026. PubMed 36608654.
Backbone
  Vector backbone: pLX_TRC317
  Backbone manufacturer: Broad Institute Genetic Perturbation Platform
  Backbone size w/o insert (bp): 8264
  Vector type: Mammalian Expression, Lentiviral
  Selectable markers: Puromycin
Growth in bacteria
  Bacterial resistance: Ampicillin, 100 μg/mL
  Growth temperature: 37°C
  Growth strain: NEB Stable
  Copy number: High Copy
Gene/Insert
  Gene/Insert name: ZNF233
  Species: H. sapiens (human)
  Insert size (bp): 2114
  Entrez Gene: ZNF233
  Promoter: EF1a
  Cloning method: Unknown
  Sequencing primers: 5′ GGGTGGAGACTGAAGTTAGGCCAG; 3′ CACATAGCGTAAAAGGAGCAACATAG
Terms and licenses: Academic/Nonprofit Terms; Industry Terms: Not Available to Industry
Depositor comments: NM_001207005,NM_181756,ENST00000391958 . The transcription factor ORF portion of this plasmid was synthesized by Genewiz. Please test multiple small colonies in case of plasmid recombination. To make this collection available in a timely manner, a portion of this collection was not fully sequenced by Addgene. If an Addgene verified full plasmid sequence is not available, please contact us prior to placing an order to request the full sequence.
How to cite: TFORF1970 was a gift from Feng Zhang (Addgene plasmid # 144119 ; http://n2t.net/addgene:144119 ; RRID:Addgene_144119)
