[The description below was written by a language model from this plasmid's Addgene catalogue record and pLannotate feature annotations shown in this document.]
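Description:
TFORF1970 is a third-generation-style, self-inactivating lentiviral expression plasmid built on the pLX_TRC317 backbone and carrying the human zinc-finger gene ZNF233 as its insert. It belongs to a barcoded transcription factor ORF collection in which each ORF is paired with a unique 24-bp barcode, so that the factor delivered to a given cell can be identified by sequencing in pooled overexpression screens. In bacteria the plasmid is maintained by a high-copy ColE1/pUC-type origin and selected through the β-lactamase (ampicillin resistance) gene. An f1 origin and remnants of a lac/lacZα cloning region flanked by T3 and T7 promoters are also present. The depositor warns that recombination can occur, as is common for LTR-containing plasmids.

The viral genome is transcribed from an RSV promoter fused to a truncated HIV-1 5' LTR. It contains the Ψ packaging signal with a gag fragment, the RRE for Rev-dependent nuclear export, a cPPT/CTS element, and a ΔU3 3' LTR followed by an SV40 polyadenylation signal. There are two expression units between the LTRs. An SV40 early promoter/origin drives puromycin N-acetyltransferase for selection of transduced mammalian cells, and the strong constitutive EF-1α promoter drives the ZNF233 ORF. A WPRE downstream enhances transcript stability and expression. The automated annotation matches ZNF233 across only part of the stated 2,114-bp insert, leaving the stretch before the WPRE largely unlabelled apart from a short U6 promoter fragment. The barcode is not annotated in the feature table, so its exact position is not given. No epitope tag or fluorescent reporter is annotated.
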