Features (pLannotate 1.2.2; 31 found; start..end, strand, type, name):
      5..231     +  promoter       RSV promoter: Rous sarcoma virus enhancer/promoter
    232..412     +  LTR            5' LTR (truncated): truncated 5' long terminal repeat (LTR) from HIV-1
    459..584     +  misc_feature   HIV-1 Ψ: packaging signal of human immunodeficiency virus type 1
    568..931     +  CDS            HIV-1 gag (fragment): gag protein from human immunodeficiency virus 1; gag
   1077..1310    +  misc_feature   RRE: The Rev response element (RRE) of HIV-1 allows for Rev-dependent mRNA export from the nucleus to the cytoplasm.
   1687..1713    +  CDS            Rev (fragment): human immunodeficiency virus 1 (HIV-1) Rev protein; rev; enhances nuclear export of unspliced and incompletely spliced viral mRNAs
   1720..1743    +  promoter       SV40 promoter (fragment): SV40 early promoter
   1744..1815    +  promoter       SV40 promoter (fragment): SV40 enhancer and early promoter
   1839..1974    +  rep_origin     SV40 ori: SV40 origin of replication
   2020..2616    +  CDS            PuroR (fragment): puromycin N-acetyltransferase; pac from Streptomyces; confers resistance to puromycin
   2665..2782    +  misc_feature   cPPT/CTS: central polypurine tract and central termination sequence of HIV-1
   2847..2913    +  CDS            small t antigen (fragment): SV40 (simian virus 40) small t antigen
   2920..4098    +  promoter       EF-1α promoter: strong constitutive promoter for human elongation factor EF-1α
   4115..5521    +  CDS            ZNF233 (fragment): ZN233_HUMAN - Experimental evidence at transcript level: Swiss-Prot protein existence level 2. May be involved in transcriptional regulation. From Homo sapiens (Human).
   6140..6193    +  promoter       U6 promoter (fragment): RNA polymerase III promoter for human U6 snRNA
   6235..6823    +  misc_feature   WPRE: woodchuck hepatitis virus posttranscriptional regulatory element
   6874..6893    +  misc_feature   cPPT/CTS (fragment): central polypurine tract and central termination sequence of HIV-1
   6895..7128    +  LTR            3' LTR (ΔU3): self-inactivating 3' long terminal repeat (LTR) from HIV-1
   7206..7327    +  polyA_signal   SV40 poly(A) signal: SV40 polyadenylation signal
   7367..7502    +  rep_origin     SV40 ori: SV40 origin of replication
   7523..7541    -  promoter       T7 promoter: promoter for bacteriophage T7 RNA polymerase
   7549..7704    +  CDS            lacZα (fragment): LacZα fragment of β-galactosidase; lacZ fragment
   7709..8137    +  rep_origin     f1 ori (sequence partly withheld): f1 bacteriophage origin of replication; arrow indicates direction of (+) strand synthesis
   8190..8294    +  promoter       AmpR promoter: bla
   8295..9155    +  CDS            AmpR: β-lactamase; bla; confers resistance to ampicillin, carbenicillin, and related antibiotics
   9326..9914    +  rep_origin     ori: high-copy-number ColE1/pMB1/pBR322/pUC origin of replication
  10097..10189   +  CDS            lacI (fragment): lac repressor; lacI; The lac repressor binds to the lac operator to inhibit transcription in E. coli. This inhibition can be relieved by adding lactose or isopropyl-β-D-thiogalactopyranoside (IPTG).
  10202..10223   +  protein_bind   CAP binding site: CAP binding activates transcription in the presence of cAMP. E. coli catabolite activator protein
  10238..10268   +  promoter       lac promoter: promoter for the E. coli lac operon
  10276..10292   +  protein_bind   lac operator: The lac repressor binds to the lac operator to inhibit transcription in E. coli. This inhibition can be relieved by adding lactose or isopropyl-β-D-thiogalactopyranoside (IPTG). lac repressor encoded by lacI
  10337..10355   +  promoter       T3 promoter: promoter for bacteriophage T3 RNA polymerase
>Addgene plasmid #144119 | TFORF1970 | addgene full sequence | sequence record 400932 | Addgene NGS Result
TTAATGTAGTCTTATGCAATACTCTTGTAGTCTTGCAACATGGTAACGATGAGTTAGCAACATGCCTTAC
AAGGAGAGAAAAAGCACCGTGCATGCCGATTGGTGGAAGTAAGGTGGTACGATCGTGCCTTATTAGGAAG
GCAACAGACGGGTCTGACATGGATTGGACGAACCACTGAATTGCCGCATTGCAGAGATATTGTATTTAAG
TGCCTAGCTCGATACATAAACGGGTCTCTCTGGTTAGACCAGATCTGAGCCTGGGAGCTCTCTGGCTAAC
TAGGGAACCCACTGCTTAAGCCTCAATAAAGCTTGCCTTGAGTGCTTCAAGTAGTGTGTGCCCGTCTGTT
GTGTGACTCTGGTAACTAGAGATCCCTCAGACCCTTTTAGTCAGTGTGGAAAATCTCTAGCAGTGGCGCC
CGAACAGGGACTTGAAAGCGAAAGGGAAACCAGAGGAGCTCTCTCGACGCAGGACTCGGCTTGCTGAAGC
GCGCACGGCAAGAGGCGAGGGGCGGCGACTGGTGAGTACGCCAAAAATTTTGACTAGCGGAGGCTAGAAG
GAGAGAGATGGGTGCGAGAGCGTCAGTATTAAGCGGGGGAGAATTAGATCGCGATGGGAAAAAATTCGGT
TAAGGCCAGGGGGAAAGAAAAAATATAAATTAAAACATATAGTATGGGCAAGCAGGGAGCTAGAACGATT
CGCAGTTAATCCTGGCCTGTTAGAAACATCAGAAGGCTGTAGACAAATACTGGGACAGCTACAACCATCC
CTTCAGACAGGATCAGAAGAACTTAGATCATTATATAATACAGTAGCAACCCTCTATTGTGTGCATCAAA
GGATAGAGATAAAAGACACCAAGGAAGCTTTAGACAAGATAGAGGAAGAGCAAAACAAAAGTAAGACCAC
CGCACAGCAAGCGGCCGCTGATCTTCAGACCTGGAGGAGGAGATATGAGGGACAATTGGAGAAGTGAATT
ATATAAATATAAAGTAGTAAAAATTGAACCATTAGGAGTAGCACCCACCAAGGCAAAGAGAAGAGTGGTG
CAGAGAGAAAAAAGAGCAGTGGGAATAGGAGCTTTGTTCCTTGGGTTCTTGGGAGCAGCAGGAAGCACTA
TGGGCGCAGCGTCAATGACGCTGACGGTACAGGCCAGACAATTATTGTCTGGTATAGTGCAGCAGCAGAA
CAATTTGCTGAGGGCTATTGAGGCGCAACAGCATCTGTTGCAACTCACAGTCTGGGGCATCAAGCAGCTC
CAGGCAAGAATCCTGGCTGTGGAAAGATACCTAAAGGATCAACAGCTCCTGGGGATTTGGGGTTGCTCTG
GAAAACTCATTTGCACCACTGCTGTGCCTTGGAATGCTAGTTGGAGTAATAAATCTCTGGAACAGATTTG
GAATCACACGACCTGGATGGAGTGGGACAGAGAAATTAACAATTACACAAGCTTAATACACTCCTTAATT
GAAGAATCGCAAAACCAGCAAGAAAAGAATGAACAAGAATTATTGGAATTAGATAAATGGGCAAGTTTGT
GGAATTGGTTTAACATAACAAATTGGCTGTGGTATATAAAATTATTCATAATGATAGTAGGAGGCTTGGT
AGGTTTAAGAATAGTTTTTGCTGTACTTTCTATAGTGAATAGAGTTAGGCAGGGATATTCACCATTATCG
TTTCAGACCCACCTCCCAACCCCGAGGGGACCCATGCATTGCATCTCAATTAGTCAGCAACCAGGTGTGG
AAAGTCCCCAGGCTCCCCAGCAGGCAGAAGTATGCAAAGCATGCGTCTCAATTAGTCAGCAACCATAGTC
CCGCCCCTAACTCCGCCCATCCCGCCCCTAACTCCGCCCAGTTCCGCCCATTCTCCGCCCCATGGCTGAC
TAATTTTTTTTATTTATGCAGAGGCCGAGGCCGCCTCGGCCTCTGAGCTATTCCAGAAGTAGTGAGGAGG
CTTTTTTGGAGGCCTAGGCTTTTGCAAAAAGCTTTCTAGAGGTACCACCGGAGCTTACCATGACCGAGTA
CAAGCCCACGGTGCGCCTCGCCACCCGCGACGACGTCCCCAGGGCCGTACGCACCCTCGCCGCCGCGTTC
GCCGACTACCCCGCCACGCGCCACACCGTCGATCCGGACCGCCACATCGAGCGGGTCACCGAGCTGCAAG
AACTCTTCCTCACGCGCGTCGGGCTCGACATCGGCAAGGTGTGGGTCGCGGACGACGGCGCCGCCGTGGC
GGTCTGGACCACGCCGGAGAGCGTCGAAGCGGGGGCGGTGTTCGCCGAGATCGGCCCGCGCATGGCCGAG
TTGAGCGGTTCCCGGCTGGCCGCGCAGCAACAGATGGAAGGCCTCCTGGCGCCGCACCGGCCCAAGGAGC
CCGCGTGGTTCCTGGCCACCGTCGGCGTCTCGCCCGACCACCAGGGCAAGGGTCTGGGCAGCGCCGTCGT
GCTCCCCGGAGTGGAGGCGGCCGAGCGCGCCGGGGTGCCCGCCTTCCTGGAGACCTCCGCGCCCCGCAAC
CTCCCCTTCTACGAGCGGCTCGGCTTCACCGTCACCGCCGACGTCGAGGTGCCCGAAGGACCGCGCACCT
GGTGCATGACCCGCAAGCCCGGTGCCAGTTAACGAATTCTAGATCTTGAGACAAATGGCAGTATTCATCC
ACAATTTTAAAAGAAAAGGGGGGATTGGGGGGTACAGTGCAGGGGAAAGAATAGTAGACATAATAGCAAC
AGACATACAAACTAAAGAATTACAAAAACAAATTACAAAAATTCAAAATTTTCGGGTTTATTACAGGGAC
AGCAGAGATCCACTTTGGCGCCGGCTCGAGGCCTGCAGGTGCAAAGATGGATAAAGTTTTAAACAGAGAG
GAATCTTTGCAGCTAATGGACCTTCTAGGTCTTGAAAGGAGTGGGAATTGGCTCCGGTGCCCGTCAGTGG
GCAGAGCGCACATCGCCCACAGTCCCCGAGAAGTTGGGGGGAGGGGTCGGCAATTGAACCGGTGCCTAGA
GAAGGTGGCGCGGGGTAAACTGGGAAAGTGATGTCGTGTACTGGCTCCGCCTTTTTCCCGAGGGTGGGGG
AGAACCGTATATAAGTGCAGTAGTCGCCGTGAACGTTCTTTTTCGCAACGGGTTTGCCGCCAGAACACAG
GTAAGTGCCGTGTGTGGTTCCCGCGGGCCTGGCCTCTTTACGGGTTATGGCCCTTGCGTGCCTTGAATTA
CTTCCACCTGGCTGCAGTACGTGATTCTTGATCCCGAGCTTCGGGTTGGAAGTGGGTGGGAGAGTTCGAG
GCCTTGCGCTTAAGGAGCCCCTTCGCCTCGTGCTTGAGTTGAGGCCTGGCCTGGGCGCTGGGGCCGCCGC
GTGCGAATCTGGTGGCACCTTCGCGCCTGTCTCGCTGCTTTCGATAAGTCTCTAGCCATTTAAAATTTTT
GATGACCTGCTGCGACGCTTTTTTTCTGGCAAGATAGTCTTGTAAATGCGGGCCAAGATCTGCACACTGG
TATTTCGGTTTTTGGGGCCGCGGGCGGCGACGGGGCCCGTGCGTCCCAGCGCACATGTTCGGCGAGGCGG
GGCCTGCGAGCGCGGCCACCGAGAATCGGACGGGGGTAGTCTCAAGCTGGCCGGCCTGCTCTGGTGCCTG
GCCTCGCGCCGCCGTGTATCGCCCCGCCCTGGGCGGCAAGGCTGGCCCGGTCGGCACCAGTTGCGTGAGC
GGAAAGATGGCCGCTTCCCGGCCCTGCTGCAGGGAGCTCAAAATGGAGGACGCGGCGCTCGGGAGAGCGG
GCGGGTGAGTCACCCACACAAAGGAAAAGGGCCTTTCCGTCCTCAGCCGTCGCTTCATGTGACTCCACGG
AGTACCGGGCGCCGTCCAGGCACCTCGATTAGTTCTCGAGCTTTTGGAGTACGTCGTCTTTAGGTTGGGG
GGAGGGGTTTTATGCGATGGAGTTTCCCCACACTGAGTGGGTGGAGACTGAAGTTAGGCCAGCTTGGCAC
TTGATGTAATTCTCCTTGGAATTTGCCCTTTTTGAGTTTGGATCTTGGTTCATTCTCAAGCCTCAGACAG
TGGTTCAAAGTTTTTTTCTTCCATTTCAGGTGTCGTGAGGCTAGCACCGCCACCATGACCAAGTTTCAGG
AGATGGTGACATTCAAGGATGTGGCTGTGGTCTTCACCAGGGAGGAGCTGGGGTTGCTGGACCTTGCCCA
GAGAAAGCTGTACCAAGATGTGATGCTGGAGAACTTCAGGAACCTGCTGTCAGTGGGCTATCAACCCTTC
AAACTAGATGTGATATTACAGTTGGGAAAAGAAGACAAGCTTCGGATGATGGAGACAGAAATCCAAGGAG
ATGGGTGTTCAGGACACAAGAATCAAAATGAGATAGATACCCTTCAAGAAGTAAGATTAAGATTCCTTTC
ATATGAAGACCTTATATGCTGGCAAATATGGGAACAATTTACAAGTAAATTAACCAGTAATCAAGACCTA
ATAATAAATCTTCAAGGCAAGAGGTCCAAGTTGCTAAAACAAGGTGATTCCCCCTGTCAGGTGTGGACAG
GAGAATCTAGTCAGGTCTCTGAAGATGAGAACTATGTAATAAAGCTACAAGGGGAGAGTTCAAATAGCAT
AAAAAATCAAGAGCTTCCATTGAGGACCACCTGGGATTTCTGGAGGAAAATGTATCTGAGAGAACCACAG
AATTATCAGAGTAGGTGTCAGCAAATTGATGTAAAAAATAAGCTCTGTAAATGTGATCATTGTGTTAGGC
AAAGAATTGCTCATCAACATGATGATCATGGAGTACACAAAAGAGAGAAAGCTTTTAGCCACAATAATTG
TGGAAAAGACTGTGTGAAGGAATCATCCCAGCATAGCATAATCCAATCAGGAGAGCAAACCTCTGATGAA
AATGGAAAAGGCTTAAGTGTTGGCTCTAATCTTGAACTTCACCAGCAACTACACTTAAGAGACAAGCCTC
ATGTAAATGTTGAGTACGGGAAGGGCATAGGTTACAGCTCAGGGCTTCCCAGGCATCAGTGTTTCCACAT
AGGAGAGAAATGCTATAGGAATGGTGACAGTGGTGAGGGCTTCAGTCAGGGCTCACATCTGCAACCTCAT
CAGAGAGTCAGCACAGGAGAGAACCTCTACAGATGTCAGGTATATGCCCGGAGCTCCAACCAGAACTCCT
GTCTTCCCTCTCATGAGCTTACTCACCCAGGAGAGAAGTTGTGTACATGTGGCAGGTGTGGGAAGGGCTT
CCATCATAGCTTAGATTTTGACATTCACTGTGTAGACAGTGCTGGAGAGAGAGCCTGTAAATGTGATGTA
TATGATAAAGGCTTCAGTCAGACATCACAACTTCAAGCCCATCAGAGAGGTCACTCTAGAGACAAGACAT
ACAAATGGGAAGTAAGTGACAGGATATTTAATAGGAATTCTGGTCTTCACCAGAGAGTTCACACTGGAGA
GAAACCATATAAATGTGAGGTATGTGATAAGGGCTTCAGTAAGGCCTCAAATCTTCAAGCCCATCAGAGA
ATCCACACTGGAGAGAAACCCTACAAATGTGATGTGTGTGATAAGAACTTCAGCCGTAATTCCCACCTTC
AGGCCCATCAGAGAGTCCATACAGGAGAGAAACCCTACAAATGTGACACATGTGGGAAGGACTTCAGTCA
GATCTCTCATCTTCAGGCCCATCAGAGAGTTCACAAAGGAGAGAAGCCATACAAATGTGAGACATGTGGG
AAGGGCTTTAGTCAGAGTTCGCATCTCCAAGACCATCAGCAAGTCCATACTGGAGAGAATCCCTACAAAT
GTGATGTGTGTGGGAAAGGCTTCAGTTGGAGTTCACATCTTCAAGCCCATCAGAGAGTCCACACAGGAGA
GAAACCATACAAATGTGAAGAATGTAGGAAAGGCTTCATCTGGAACTCATATCTTCATGTTCATCAGAGG
ATCCACACGGGAGAGAAACCCTATAAATGTGGCATGTGTGGTAAGAGCTTCAGTCAGACTTCACATCTTC
AAGCCCATCAGAGAGTCCATACTGGAGAGAAACCATACAAATGTTTTGTGTGTGGTAAGGGCTTTAGTAA
GAGTTCGTTGTCTTCAGATTCATCAGAGAGTCCATAGTAATGAACTAGTCCGTAACTTGAAAGTATTTCG
ATTTCTTGGCTTTATATATCTTGTGGAAAGGACGATAACATCTGCCATCCCACGCGAGCACGCGTTAAGT
CGACAATCAACCTCTGGATTACAAAATTTGTGAAAGATTGACTGGTATTCTTAACTATGTTGCTCCTTTT
ACGCTATGTGGATACGCTGCTTTAATGCCTTTGTATCATGCTATTGCTTCCCGTATGGCTTTCATTTTCT
CCTCCTTGTATAAATCCTGGTTGCTGTCTCTTTATGAGGAGTTGTGGCCCGTTGTCAGGCAACGTGGCGT
GGTGTGCACTGTGTTTGCTGACGCAACCCCCACTGGTTGGGGCATTGCCACCACCTGTCAGCTCCTTTCC
GGGACTTTCGCTTTCCCCCTCCCTATTGCCACGGCGGAACTCATCGCCGCCTGCCTTGCCCGCTGCTGGA
CAGGGGCTCGGCTGTTGGGCACTGACAATTCCGTGGTGTTGTCGGGGAAATCATCGTCCTTTCCTTGGCT
GCTCGCCTGTGTTGCCACCTGGATTCTGCGCGGGACGTCCTTCTGCTACGTCCCTTCGGCCCTCAATCCA
GCGGACCTTCCTTCCCGCGGCCTGCTGCCGGCTCTGCGGCCTCTTCCGCGTCTTCGCCTTCGCCCTCAGA
CGAGTCGGATCTCCCTTTGGGCCGCCTCCCCGCGTCGACTTTAAGACCAATGACTTACAAGGCAGCTGTA
GATCTTAGCCACTTTTTAAAAGAAAAGGGGGGACTGGAAGGGCTAATTCACTCCCAACGAAGACAAGATC
TGCTTTTTGCTTGTACTGGGTCTCTCTGGTTAGACCAGATCTGAGCCTGGGAGCTCTCTGGCTAACTAGG
GAACCCACTGCTTAAGCCTCAATAAAGCTTGCCTTGAGTGCTTCAAGTAGTGTGTGCCCGTCTGTTGTGT
GACTCTGGTAACTAGAGATCCCTCAGACCCTTTTAGTCAGTGTGGAAAATCTCTAGCAGTACGTATAGTA
GTTCATGTCATCTTATTATTCAGTATTTATAACTTGCAAAGAAATGAATATCAGAGAGTGAGAGGAACTT
GTTTATTGCAGCTTATAATGGTTACAAATAAAGCAATAGCATCACAAATTTCACAAATAAAGCATTTTTT
TCACTGCATTCTAGTTGTGGTTTGTCCAAACTCATCAATGTATCTTATCATGTCTGGCTCTAGCTATCCC
GCCCCTAACTCCGCCCATCCCGCCCCTAACTCCGCCCAGTTCCGCCCATTCTCCGCCCCATGGCTGACTA
ATTTTTTTTATTTATGCAGAGGCCGAGGCCGCCTCGGCCTCTGAGCTATTCCAGAAGTAGTGAGGAGGCT
TTTTTGGAGGCCTAGGGACGTACCCAATTCGCCCTATAGTGAGTCGTATTACGCGCGCTCACTGGCCGTC
GTTTTACAACGTCGTGACTGGGAAAACCCTGGCGTTACCCAACTTAATCGCCTTGCAGCACATCCCCCTT
TCGCCAGCTGGCGTAATAGCGAAGAGGCCCGCACCGATCGCCCTTCCCAACAGTTGCGCAGCCTGAATGG
CGAATGGG
[124 nt withheld, positions 7709-7832]
C
[91 nt withheld, positions 7834-7924]
A
[49 nt withheld, positions 7926-7974]
CCTTTGACGTTGGAGTCCACGTTCTTT
[37 nt withheld, positions 8002-8038]
ACCCTATCTCGGTCTATTCTTTTGATTTATAAGGGATTTTGCCGATTTCGGCCTATTGGTTAAAAAATGA
GCTGATTTAACAAAAATTTAACGCGAATTTTAACAAAATATTAACGCTTACAATTTAGGTGGCACTTTTC
GGGGAAATGTGCGCGGAACCCCTATTTGTTTATTTTTCTAAATACATTCAAATATGTATCCGCTCATGAG
ACAATAACCCTGATAAATGCTTCAATAATATTGAAAAAGGAAGAGTATGAGTATTCAACATTTCCGTGTC
GCCCTTATTCCCTTTTTTGCGGCATTTTGCCTTCCTGTTTTTGCTCACCCAGAAACGCTGGTGAAAGTAA
AAGATGCTGAAGATCAGTTGGGTGCACGAGTGGGTTACATCGAACTGGATCTCAACAGCGGTAAGATCCT
TGAGAGTTTTCGCCCCGAAGAACGTTTTCCAATGATGAGCACTTTTAAAGTTCTGCTATGTGGCGCGGTA
TTATCCCGTATTGACGCCGGGCAAGAGCAACTCGGTCGCCGCATACACTATTCTCAGAATGACTTGGTTG
AGTACTCACCAGTCACAGAAAAGCATCTTACGGATGGCATGACAGTAAGAGAATTATGCAGTGCTGCCAT
AACCATGAGTGATAACACTGCGGCCAACTTACTTCTGACAACGATCGGAGGACCGAAGGAGCTAACCGCT
TTTTTGCACAACATGGGGGATCATGTAACTCGCCTTGATCGTTGGGAACCGGAGCTGAATGAAGCCATAC
CAAACGACGAGCGTGACACCACGATGCCTGTAGCAATGGCAACAACGTTGCGCAAACTATTAACTGGCGA
ACTACTTACTCTAGCTTCCCGGCAACAATTAATAGACTGGATGGAGGCGGATAAAGTTGCAGGACCACTT
CTGCGCTCGGCCCTTCCGGCTGGCTGGTTTATTGCTGATAAATCTGGAGCCGGTGAGCGTGGGTCTCGCG
GTATCATTGCAGCACTGGGGCCAGATGGTAAGCCCTCCCGTATCGTAGTTATCTACACGACGGGGAGTCA
GGCAACTATGGATGAACGAAATAGACAGATCGCTGAGATAGGTGCCTCACTGATTAAGCATTGGTAACTG
TCAGACCAAGTTTACTCATATATACTTTAGATTGATTTAAAACTTCATTTTTAATTTAAAAGGATCTAGG
TGAAGATCCTTTTTGATAATCTCATGACCAAAATCCCTTAACGTGAGTTTTCGTTCCACTGAGCGTCAGA
CCCCGTAGAAAAGATCAAAGGATCTTCTTGAGATCCTTTTTTTCTGCGCGTAATCTGCTGCTTGCAAACA
AAAAAACCACCGCTACCAGCGGTGGTTTGTTTGCCGGATCAAGAGCTACCAACTCTTTTTCCGAAGGTAA
CTGGCTTCAGCAGAGCGCAGATACCAAATACTGTTCTTCTAGTGTAGCCGTAGTTAGGCCACCACTTCAA
GAACTCTGTAGCACCGCCTACATACCTCGCTCTGCTAATCCTGTTACCAGTGGCTGCTGCCAGTGGCGAT
AAGTCGTGTCTTACCGGGTTGGACTCAAGACGATAGTTACCGGATAAGGCGCAGCGGTCGGGCTGAACGG
GGGGTTCGTGCACACAGCCCAGCTTGGAGCGAACGACCTACACCGAACTGAGATACCTACAGCGTGAGCT
ATGAGAAAGCGCCACGCTTCCCGAAGGGAGAAAGGCGGACAGGTATCCGGTAAGCGGCAGGGTCGGAACA
GGAGAGCGCACGAGGGAGCTTCCAGGGGGAAACGCCTGGTATCTTTATAGTCCTGTCGGGTTTCGCCACC
TCTGACTTGAGCGTCGATTTTTGTGATGCTCGTCAGGGTGGCGGAGCCTATGGAAAAACGCCAGCAACGC
GGCCTTTTTACGGTTCCTGGCCTTTTGCTGGCCTTTTGCTCACATGTTCTTTCCTGCGTTATCCCCTGAT
TCTGTGGATAACCGTATTACCGCCTTTGAGTGAGCTGATACCGCTCGCCGCAGCCGAACGACCGAGCGCA
GCGAGTCAGTGAGCGAGGAAGCGGAAGAGCGCCCAATACGCAAACCGCCTCTCCCCGCGCGTTGGCCGAT
TCATTAATGCAGCTGGCACGACAGGTTTCCCGACTGGAAAGCGGGCAGTGAGCGCAACGCAATTAATGTG
AGTTAGCTCACTCATTAGGCACCCCAGGCTTTACACTTTATGCTTCCGGCTCGTATGTTGTGTGGAATTG
TGAGCGGATAACAATTTCACACAGGAAACAGCTATGACCATGATTACGCCAAGCGCGCAATTAACCCTCA
CTAAAGGGAACAAAAGCTGGAGCTGCAAGC
