>Addgene plasmid #144119 | TFORF1970 | depositor partial sequence | sequence record 284481 | Insert
ACCGCCACCATGACCAAGTTTCAGGAGATGGTGACATTCAAGGATGTGGCTGTGGTCTTCACCAGGGAGG
AGCTGGGGTTGCTGGACCTTGCCCAGAGAAAGCTGTACCAAGATGTGATGCTGGAGAACTTCAGGAACCT
GCTGTCAGTGGGCTATCAACCCTTCAAACTAGATGTGATATTACAGTTGGGAAAAGAAGACAAGCTTCGG
ATGATGGAGACAGAAATCCAAGGAGATGGGTGTTCAGGACACAAGAATCAAAATGAGATAGATACCCTTC
AAGAAGTAAGATTAAGATTCCTTTCATATGAAGACCTTATATGCTGGCAAATATGGGAACAATTTACAAG
TAAATTAACCAGTAATCAAGACCTAATAATAAATCTTCAAGGCAAGAGGTCCAAGTTGCTAAAACAAGGT
GATTCCCCCTGTCAGGTGTGGACAGGAGAATCTAGTCAGGTCTCTGAAGATGAGAACTATGTAATAAAGC
TACAAGGGGAGAGTTCAAATAGCATAAAAAATCAAGAGCTTCCATTGAGGACCACCTGGGATTTCTGGAG
GAAAATGTATCTGAGAGAACCACAGAATTATCAGAGTAGGTGTCAGCAAATTGATGTAAAAAATAAGCTC
TGTAAATGTGATCATTGTGTTAGGCAAAGAATTGCTCATCAACATGATGATCATGGAGTACACAAAAGAG
AGAAAGCTTTTAGCCACAATAATTGTGGAAAAGACTGTGTGAAGGAATCATCCCAGCATAGCATAATCCA
ATCAGGAGAGCAAACCTCTGATGAAAATGGAAAAGGCTTAAGTGTTGGCTCTAATCTTGAACTTCACCAG
CAACTACACTTAAGAGACAAGCCTCATGTAAATGTTGAGTACGGGAAGGGCATAGGTTACAGCTCAGGGC
TTCCCAGGCATCAGTGTTTCCACATAGGAGAGAAATGCTATAGGAATGGTGACAGTGGTGAGGGCTTCAG
TCAGGGCTCACATCTGCAACCTCATCAGAGAGTCAGCACAGGAGAGAACCTCTACAGATGTCAGGTATAT
GCCCGGAGCTCCAACCAGAACTCCTGTCTTCCCTCTCATGAGCTTACTCACCCAGGAGAGAAGTTGTGTA
CATGTGGCAGGTGTGGGAAGGGCTTCCATCATAGCTTAGATTTTGACATTCACTGTGTAGACAGTGCTGG
AGAGAGAGCCTGTAAATGTGATGTATATGATAAAGGCTTCAGTCAGACATCACAACTTCAAGCCCATCAG
AGAGGTCACTCTAGAGACAAGACATACAAATGGGAAGTAAGTGACAGGATATTTAATAGGAATTCTGGTC
TTCACCAGAGAGTTCACACTGGAGAGAAACCATATAAATGTGAGGTATGTGATAAGGGCTTCAGTAAGGC
CTCAAATCTTCAAGCCCATCAGAGAATCCACACTGGAGAGAAACCCTACAAATGTGATGTGTGTGATAAG
AACTTCAGCCGTAATTCCCACCTTCAGGCCCATCAGAGAGTCCATACAGGAGAGAAACCCTACAAATGTG
ACACATGTGGGAAGGACTTCAGTCAGATCTCTCATCTTCAGGCCCATCAGAGAGTTCACAAAGGAGAGAA
GCCATACAAATGTGAGACATGTGGGAAGGGCTTTAGTCAGAGTTCGCATCTCCAAGACCATCAGCAAGTC
CATACTGGAGAGAATCCCTACAAATGTGATGTGTGTGGGAAAGGCTTCAGTTGGAGTTCACATCTTCAAG
CCCATCAGAGAGTCCACACAGGAGAGAAACCATACAAATGTGAAGAATGTAGGAAAGGCTTCATCTGGAA
CTCATATCTTCATGTTCATCAGAGGATCCACACGGGAGAGAAACCCTATAAATGTGGCATGTGTGGTAAG
AGCTTCAGTCAGACTTCACATCTTCAAGCCCATCAGAGAGTCCATACTGGAGAGAAACCATACAAATGTT
TTGTGTGTGGTAAGGGCTTTAGTAAGAGTTCGTTGTCTTCAGATTCATCAGAGAGTCCATAGTAATGAAC
TAGTCCGTAACTTGAAAGTATTTCGATTTCTTGGCTTTATATATCTTGTGGAAAGGACGATAACATCTGC
CATCCCACGCGAGC
