>Addgene plasmid #144119 | TFORF1970 | depositor partial sequence | sequence record 284482 | Barcode
TAACATCTGCCATCCCACGCGAGC
